Addgene plasmid #129772: KSP_HNL
Purpose: Expresses Xenopus Kinesin-5 KSP motor and neck linker domain monomer for biochemical assays
Depositing lab: William Hancock. Depositing organization: Pennsylvania State University.
Backbone
  Vector backbone: pET
  Vector type: Bacterial Expression
Growth in bacteria
  Bacterial resistance: Ampicillin, 100 μg/mL
  Growth temperature: 37°C
  Growth strain: DH5alpha
  Growth instructions: Depositing lab uses BL21(DE3) for protein expression.
  Copy number: Low Copy
Gene/Insert
  Gene/Insert name: KSP (alt names: kinesin-5; Eg5)
  Species: X. laevis (frog)
  Mutation: Truncation at 367
  Entrez Gene: kif11.L (a.k.a. XELAEV_18034598mg, Cos2, Costal2, XLEg5K2, eg5, hksp, kif11, kif11-a, kif11-b, kif11a, knsl1, trip5)
  Tag / fusion protein: His6 (C terminal on backbone)
  Cloning method: Unknown
Terms and licenses: Academic/Nonprofit Terms; Industry Terms: Not Available to Industry
Depositor comments: A D6E mutation in KSP is present but is not expected to impact the function of the protein. Requesting scientists should independently validate expected functionality.
How to cite: KSP_HNL was a gift from William Hancock (Addgene plasmid # 129772 ; http://n2t.net/addgene:129772 ; RRID:Addgene_129772)
