[The description below was written by a language model from this plasmid's Addgene catalogue record and pLannotate feature annotations shown in this document.]
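Description:
KSP_HNL is a pET-based bacterial expression plasmid encoding a truncated, monomeric form of the Xenopus laevis kinesin-5 motor KSP (also called Eg5, gene kif11). The insert covers the motor (head) domain and neck linker, with the protein truncated at residue 367, which removes the downstream regions that would otherwise drive oligomerisation. The coding sequence sits downstream of a bacteriophage T7 promoter and the efficient T7 gene 10 ribosome binding site, and is followed by a T7 terminator, so expression depends on a host that supplies T7 RNA polymerase. The record notes that the depositing lab uses BL21(DE3) for protein production. No lac operator or lacI gene appears in the feature table. A C-terminal His6 tag contributed by the backbone allows metal-affinity purification. The short "capTEV", "9xHis" and "SET1" fragments annotated just after the insert are partial automated matches to the linker, histidine tag and adjacent vector sequence, and probably do not represent separate functional tags. The depositor notes a D6E substitution in KSP that is not expected to affect function, though users are advised to validate this themselves.

The 4.7 kb plasmid is maintained in E. coli under ampicillin selection, with β-lactamase expressed from its own promoter. It replicates from a ColE1/pBR322-type origin accompanied by the bom site and the rop gene, consistent with its listing as low copy. An f1 origin is also present, which permits single-stranded DNA production. The construct is intended to supply purified kinesin-5 motor monomer for biochemical assays.
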