Features (pLannotate 1.2.2; 14 found; start..end, strand, type, name):
    289..307     +  promoter       T7 promoter: promoter for bacteriophage T7 RNA polymerase
    327..1469    +  CDS            kif11-b (fragment): KI11B_XENLA - Also known as eg5. Experimental evidence at protein level: Swiss-Prot protein existence level 1. Plus end-directed motor protein required for establishing a bipolar spindle (PubMed:15583027). Associates with both interphase and spindle microtubules (PubMed:15583027). May be involved in nuclear divisions taking place during the development of unfertilized eggs (PubMed:15583027). Required in non-mitotic cells for transport of secretory proteins from the Golgi complex to the cell surface (By similarity). From Xenopus laevis (African clawed frog).
    339..361     +  RBS            RBS: efficient ribosome binding site from bacteriophage T7 gene 10 (Olins and Rangwala, 1989)
   1470..1486    +  CDS            capTEV™ (fragment): composite tag for in vivo biotinylation, TEV protease cleavage, and 6xHis tagging
   1510..1527    +  CDS            9xHis (fragment): 9xHis affinity tag
   1537..1586    +  CDS            SET1 (fragment): solubility-enhancement tag derived from T7 phage gene 10B
   1594..1641    +  terminator     T7 terminator: transcription terminator for bacteriophage T7 RNA polymerase
   1678..2106    +  rep_origin     f1 ori (sequence partly withheld): f1 bacteriophage origin of replication; arrow indicates direction of (+) strand synthesis
   2159..2263    +  promoter       AmpR promoter: bla
   2264..3124    +  CDS            AmpR: β-lactamase; bla; confers resistance to ampicillin, carbenicillin, and related antibiotics
   3295..3883    +  rep_origin     ori: high-copy-number ColE1/pMB1/pBR322/pUC origin of replication
   4069..4208    -  misc_feature   bom: basis of mobility region from pBR322
   4310..4501    -  CDS            rop: Rop protein, which maintains plasmids at low copy number; rop
   4518..177     +  CDS            YPB1_ECOLX (across the origin): Protein predicted: Swiss-Prot protein existence level 4. From Escherichia coli.
>Addgene plasmid #129772 | KSP_HNL | addgene full sequence | sequence record 264857 | Addgene NGS Result
AGCCAGCAGCATCCTGCGATGCAGATCCGGAACATAATGGTGCAGGGCGCTGACTTCCGCGTTTCCAGAC
TTTACGAAACACGGAAACCGAAGACCATTCATGTTGTTGCTCAGGTCGCAGACGTTTTGCAGCAGCAGTC
GCTTCACGTTCGCTCGCGTATCGGTGATTCATTCTGCTAACCAGTAAGGCAACCCCGCCAGCCTAGCCGG
GTCCTCAACGACAGGAGCACGATCATGCGCACCCGTGGCCAGGACCCAACGCTGCCCGAGATCTCGATCC
CGCGAAATTAATACGACTCACTATAGGGAGACCACAACGGTTTCCCTCTAGAAATAATTTTGTTTAACTT
TAAGAAGGAGATATACATATGGCCAGCAAGAAGGAGGACAAAGGGAAAAACATCCAGGTTGTGGTCCGAT
GCCGGCCCTTCAATCAGTTGGAACGCAAGGCGAGCTCTCACTCTGTGTTGGAATGTGATTCTCAGAGGAA
AGAAGTCTATGTTCGGACCGGAGGAATAAACGACAAACTGGGAAAGAAAACCTATACATTTGACATGGTG
TTTGGGCCTGCAGCCAAGCAAATTGATGTGTACAGAAGCGTTGTGTGCCCCATCTTGGATGAAGTTATTA
TGGGATATAACTGCACAATCTTTGCGTATGGGCAGACTGGCACAGGCAAGACCTTTACTATGGAAGGGGA
AAGATCATCAGATGAAGAGTTTACCTGGGAACAGGACCCTCTGGCAGGAATTATTCCTCGAACGCTGCAT
CAGATATTTGAGAAGCTCTCTGAGAACGGCACAGAGTTTTCGGTGAAAGTCTCTCTCCTGGAAATCTACA
ACGAAGAACTCTTTGATCTGTTAAGCCCATCTCCCGATGTTGGGGAAAGGCTGCAAATGTTCGATGATCC
TCGGAACAAAAGAGGAGTCATTATCAAAGGGCTGGAGGAGATATCTGTGCATAACAAGGATGAGGTGTAC
CATATATTGGAGAGAGGTGCAGCCAGGAGGAAAACTGCTTCTACTCTGATGAATGCATACTCCAGTCGAT
CCCATTCCGTGTTCGCGGTCACCATTCACATGAAAGAAACTACTGTTGATGGAGAAGAGCTTGTGAAGAT
CGGGAAGCTGAACTTGGTGGATCTGGCGGGAAGTGAAAATATTGGTCGTTCTGGAGCTGTGGACAAAAGA
GCACGCGAAGCTGGAAATATCAACCAATCCCTGCTCACCTTGGGCAGGGTAATAACTGCTCTGGTGGAGA
GAACTCCTCATATTCCATACAGAGAATCCAAACTCACAAGGATCCTGCAGGATTCTCTTGGAGGGAGGAC
AAAAACCTCTATCATTGCAACAGTGTCACCTGCATCCATTAATCTGGAGGAAACTGTGAGCACTTTGGAC
TATGCCAACAGAGCAAAGAGTATTATGAATAAGCCAGAGGTTAACCAGAAACTTACAAAGAAGGCGCTAC
ATCATCATCATCATCACTAAGCGGCCGCACTCGATCGAGCACCACCACCACCACCACTGAGATCCGGCTG
CTAACAAAGCCCGAAAGGAAGCTGAGTTGGCTGCTGCCACCGCTGAGCAATAACTAGCATAACCCCTTGG
GGCCTCTAAACGGGTCTTGAGGGGTTTTTTGCTGAAAGGAGGAACTATATCCGGATTGGCGAATGGG
[124 nt withheld, positions 1678-1801]
C
[91 nt withheld, positions 1803-1893]
A
[49 nt withheld, positions 1895-1943]
CCTTTGACGTTGGAGTCCACGTTCTTT
[37 nt withheld, positions 1971-2007]
ACCCTATCTCGGTCTATTCTTTTGATTTATAAGGGATTTTGCCGATTTCGGCCTATTGGTTAAAAAATGA
GCTGATTTAACAAAAATTTAACGCGAATTTTAACAAAATATTAACGCTTACAATTTAGGTGGCACTTTTC
GGGGAAATGTGCGCGGAACCCCTATTTGTTTATTTTTCTAAATACATTCAAATATGTATCCGCTCATGAG
ACAATAACCCTGATAAATGCTTCAATAATATTGAAAAAGGAAGAGTATGAGTATTCAACATTTCCGTGTC
GCCCTTATTCCCTTTTTTGCGGCATTTTGCCTTCCTGTTTTTGCTCACCCAGAAACGCTGGTGAAAGTAA
AAGATGCTGAAGATCAGTTGGGTGCACGAGTGGGTTACATCGAACTGGATCTCAACAGCGGTAAGATCCT
TGAGAGTTTTCGCCCCGAAGAACGTTTTCCAATGATGAGCACTTTTAAAGTTCTGCTATGTGGCGCGGTA
TTATCCCGTATTGACGCCGGGCAAGAGCAACTCGGTCGCCGCATACACTATTCTCAGAATGACTTGGTTG
AGTACTCACCAGTCACAGAAAAGCATCTTACGGATGGCATGACAGTAAGAGAATTATGCAGTGCTGCCAT
AACCATGAGTGATAACACTGCGGCCAACTTACTTCTGACAACGATCGGAGGACCGAAGGAGCTAACCGCT
TTTTTGCACAACATGGGGGATCATGTAACTCGCCTTGATCGTTGGGAACCGGAGCTGAATGAAGCCATAC
CAAACGACGAGCGTGACACCACGATGCCTGCAGCAATGGCAACAACGTTGCGCAAACTATTAACTGGCGA
ACTACTTACTCTAGCTTCCCGGCAACAATTAATAGACTGGATGGAGGCGGATAAAGTTGCAGGACCACTT
CTGCGCTCGGCCCTTCCGGCTGGCTGGTTTATTGCTGATAAATCTGGAGCCGGTGAGCGTGGGTCTCGCG
GTATCATTGCAGCACTGGGGCCAGATGGTAAGCCCTCCCGTATCGTAGTTATCTACACGACGGGGAGTCA
GGCAACTATGGATGAACGAAATAGACAGATCGCTGAGATAGGTGCCTCACTGATTAAGCATTGGTAACTG
TCAGACCAAGTTTACTCATATATACTTTAGATTGATTTAAAACTTCATTTTTAATTTAAAAGGATCTAGG
TGAAGATCCTTTTTGATAATCTCATGACCAAAATCCCTTAACGTGAGTTTTCGTTCCACTGAGCGTCAGA
CCCCGTAGAAAAGATCAAAGGATCTTCTTGAGATCCTTTTTTTCTGCGCGTAATCTGCTGCTTGCAAACA
AAAAAACCACCGCTACCAGCGGTGGTTTGTTTGCCGGATCAAGAGCTACCAACTCTTTTTCCGAAGGTAA
CTGGCTTCAGCAGAGCGCAGATACCAAATACTGTCCTTCTAGTGTAGCCGTAGTTAGGCCACCACTTCAA
GAACTCTGTAGCACCGCCTACATACCTCGCTCTGCTAATCCTGTTACCAGTGGCTGCTGCCAGTGGCGAT
AAGTCGTGTCTTACCGGGTTGGACTCAAGACGATAGTTACCGGATAAGGCGCAGCGGTCGGGCTGAACGG
GGGGTTCGTGCACACAGCCCAGCTTGGAGCGAACGACCTACACCGAACTGAGATACCTACAGCGTGAGCT
ATGAGAAAGCGCCACGCTTCCCGAAGGGAGAAAGGCGGACAGGTATCCGGTAAGCGGCAGGGTCGGAACA
GGAGAGCGCACGAGGGAGCTTCCAGGGGGAAACGCCTGGTATCTTTATAGTCCTGTCGGGTTTCGCCACC
TCTGACTTGAGCGTCGATTTTTGTGATGCTCGTCAGGGGGGCGGAGCCTATGGAAAAACGCCAGCAACGC
GGCCTTTTTACGGTTCCTGGCCTTTTGCTGGCCTTTTGCTCACATGTTCTTTCCTGCGTTATCCCCTGAT
TCTGTGGATAACCGTATTACCGCCTTTGAGTGAGCTGATACCGCTCGCCGCAGCCGAACGACCGAGCGCA
GCGAGTCAGTGAGCGAGGAAGCGGAAGAGCGCCTGATGCGGTATTTTCTCCTTACGCATCTGTGCGGTAT
TTCACACCGCAATGGTGCACTCTCAGTACAATCTGCTCTGATGCCGCATAGTTAAGCCAGTATACACTCC
GCTATCGCTACGTGACTGGGTCATGGCTGCGCCCCGACACCCGCCAACACCCGCTGACGCGCCCTGACGG
GCTTGTCTGCTCCCGGCATCCGCTTACAGACAAGCTGTGACCGTCTCCGGGAGCTGCATGTGTCAGAGGT
TTTCACCGTCATCACCGAAACGCGCGAGGCAGCTGCGGTAAAGCTCATCAGCGTGGTCGTGAAGCGATTC
ACAGATGTCTGCCTGTTCATCCGCGTCCAGCTCGTTGAGTTTCTCCAGAAGCGTTAATGTCTGGCTTCTG
ATAAAGCGGGCCATGTTAAGGGCGGTTTTTTCCTGTTTGGTCACTGATGCCTCCGTGTAAGGGGGATTTC
TGTTCATGGGGGTAATGATACCGATGAAACGAGAGAGGATGCTCACGATACGGGTTACTGATGATGAACA
TGCCCGGTTACTGGAACGTTGTGAGGGTAAACAACTGGCGGTATGGATGCGGCGGGACCAGAGAAAAATC
ACTCAGGGTCAATGCCAGCGCTTCGTTAATACAGATGTAGGTGTTCCACAGGGT
